Addgene plasmid #111167: RT3REVIN
Purpose: Tet-regulated miR-E (miR-30 variant)-based RNAi
Depositing lab: Johannes Zuber. Depositing organization: Research Institute of Molecular Pathology (IMP). Publication: An optimized microRNA backbone for effective single-copy RNAi. Fellmann C, Hoffmann T, Sridhar V, Hopfgartner B, Muhar M, Roth M, Lai DY, Barbosa IA, Kwon JS, Guan Y, Sinha N, Zuber J. Cell Rep. 2013 Dec 26;5(6):1704-13. doi: 10.1016/j.celrep.2013.11.020. Epub 2013 Dec 12. PubMed 24332856.
Backbone
  Vector backbone: pQCXIX
  Vector type: Retroviral
  Selectable markers: Neomycin (select with G418)
Growth in bacteria
  Bacterial resistance: Ampicillin, 100 μg/mL
  Growth temperature: 37°C
  Growth strain: NEB Stable
  Copy number: Low Copy
Gene/Insert
  Gene/Insert name: miR-E (miR-30 variant) (alt name: DsRed-(miR-E)-PGK-mVenus-IRES-Neo)
  gRNA/shRNA sequence: Ren.713
  Species: H. sapiens (human)
  Mutation: WT
  Promoter: T3G
  Tag / fusion protein: DsRed; mVenus
  Cloning method: Restriction Enzyme; 5′ cloning site Unknown (unknown if destroyed); 3′ cloning site Unknown (unknown if destroyed)
  Sequencing primers: 5′ DsRed1-C; 3′ MSCV-rev
Terms and licenses: Academic/Nonprofit Terms; Industry Terms: Not Available to Industry
How to cite: RT3REVIN was a gift from Johannes Zuber (Addgene plasmid # 111167 ; http://n2t.net/addgene:111167 ; RRID:Addgene_111167)
