[The description below was written by a language model from this plasmid's Addgene catalogue record and pLannotate feature annotations shown in this document.]
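Description:
RT3REVIN is a self-inactivating gammaretroviral vector built on the pQCXIX backbone for tetracycline-regulated, miR-E-based RNA interference in mammalian cells. In bacteria it is maintained through a ColE1/pUC-type origin and selected with ampicillin via the β-lactamase gene; although the annotated origin is of the high-copy type, the catalogue lists the plasmid as low copy. The viral genome is transcribed in packaging cells from a hybrid CMV enhancer/promoter fused to a truncated 5' LTR, followed by the Ψ packaging signal with a truncated gag region. It ends in a ΔU3 3' LTR, so that after integration the LTRs are transcriptionally inactive and expression depends on the internal promoters.

The payload consists of two cassettes in the same orientation. The first uses the third-generation Tet-responsive T3G (TRE3G) promoter to drive DsRed, with the miR-E shRNA cassette, an optimized miR-30 variant, embedded downstream of the reporter in the same transcript. Red fluorescence therefore reports induction of the shRNA. The annotation tools detect only the 3' miR-30a flank of this cassette. The shRNA in this version is Ren.713; its name suggests a Renilla luciferase-targeting guide of the kind used as a neutral control, though the record does not say this. The second cassette is constitutive: a PGK promoter expresses mVenus and, through an EMCV IRES, the neomycin resistance gene. This allows transduced cells to be tracked by yellow fluorescence and selected with G418 regardless of induction state. No Tet transactivator is annotated in the vector, so it must be supplied separately in the target cells. Both the depositor and sequencing-derived records show the same feature set and order, differing only slightly in length and in orientation.
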