Features (pLannotate 1.2.2; 21 found; start..end, strand, type, name):
    310..513     +  promoter       CMV promoter: human cytomegalovirus (CMV) immediate early promoter
    514..689     +  LTR            5' LTR (truncated): truncated long terminal repeat from Moloney murine sarcoma virus
    811..1085    +  misc_feature   MESV Ψ (fragment): packaging signal of murine embryonic stem cell virus
   1152..1568    +  CDS            gag (truncated): truncated Moloney murine leukemia virus (MMLV) gag gene lacking the start codon
   1605..1983    +  promoter       TRE3G promoter: 3rd-generation Tet-responsive promoter that can be activated by binding of Tet-On® 3G
   2007..2684    +  CDS            DsRed2: improved tetrameric variant of DsRed fluorescent protein mammalian codon-optimized
   2910..3036    +  ncRNA          3' miR-30a: sequence downstream of the 71-nt precursor of the human miR-30a microRNA (Zeng et al., 2002) miRNA
   3061..3560    +  promoter       PGK promoter: mouse phosphoglycerate kinase 1 promoter
   3583..4302    +  CDS            Venus: yellow fluorescent protein (YFP) with fast and efficient maturation (Nagai et al., 2002) mammalian codon-optimized
   4319..4893    +  misc_feature   IRES: internal ribosome entry site (IRES) of the encephalomyocarditis virus (EMCV)
   4909..5703    +  CDS            NeoR/KanR: aminoglycoside phosphotransferase from Tn5; aph(3')-II (or nptII); confers resistance to neomycin, kanamycin, and G418 (Geneticin®)
   5728..5800    +  CDS            env (fragment): murine leukemia virus gPr80 envelope polyprotein precursor; env; proteolytically cleaved into gp70SU and p15TM subunits
   5842..6267    +  LTR            3' LTR (ΔU3): self-inactivating 3' long terminal repeat (LTR) from Moloney murine leukemia virus
   6336..6376    +  CDS            rop (fragment): Rop protein, which maintains plasmids at low copy number; rop
   6478..6516    +  misc_feature   bom (fragment): basis of mobility region from pBR322
   6533..6862    +  promoter       SV40 promoter: SV40 enhancer and early promoter
   6868..6969    +  misc_feature   bom (fragment): basis of mobility region from pBR322
   7155..7743    -  rep_origin     ori: high-copy-number ColE1/pMB1/pBR322/pUC origin of replication
   7914..8774    -  CDS            AmpR: β-lactamase; bla; confers resistance to ampicillin, carbenicillin, and related antibiotics
   8775..8879    -  promoter       AmpR promoter: bla
   9065..309     +  enhancer       CMV enhancer (across the origin): human cytomegalovirus immediate early enhancer
>Addgene plasmid #111167 | RT3REVIN | depositor full sequence | sequence record 209063 | RT3REVIN sequence 9136 bps
TCCGCGTTACATAACTTACGGTAAATGGCCCGCCTGGCTGACCGCCCAACGACCCCCGCCCATTGACGTC
AATAATGACGTATGTTCCCATAGTAACGCCAATAGGGACTTTCCATTGACGTCAATGGGTGGAGTATTTA
CGGTAAACTGCCCACTTGGCAGTACATCAAGTGTATCATATGCCAAGTACGCCCCCTATTGACGTCAATG
ACGGTAAATGGCCCGCTCTGGCATTATGCCCAGTACATGACCTTATGGGACTTTCCTACTTGGCAGTACA
TCTACGTATTAGTCATCGCTATTACCATGGTGATGCGGTTTTGGCAGTACATCAATGGGCGTGGATAGCG
GTTTGACTCACGGGGATTTCCAAGTCTCCACCCCATTGACGTCAATGGGAGTTTGTTTTGGCACCAAAAT
CAACGGGACTTTCCAAAATGTCGTAACAACTCCGCCCCATTGACGCAAATGGGCGGTAGGCGTGTACGGT
GGGAGGTCTATATAAGCAGAGCTCAATAAAAGAGCCCACAACCCCTCACTCGGCGCGCCAGTCTTCCGAT
AGACTGCGTCGCCCGGGTACCCGTATTCCCAATAAAGCCTCTTGCTGTTTGCATCCGAATCGTGGTCTCG
CTGTTCCTTGGGAGGGTCTCCTCTGAGTGATTGACTACCCACGACGGGGGTCTTTCATTTGGGGGCTCGT
CCGGGATTTGGAGACCCCTGCCCAGGGACCACCGACCCACCACCGGGAGGTAAGCTGGCCAGCAACTTAT
CTGTGTCTGTCCGATTGTCTAGTGTCTATGTTTGATGTTATGCGCCTGCGTCTGTACTAGTTAGCTAACT
AGCTCTGTATCTGGCGGACCCGTGGTGGAACTGACGAGTTCTGAACACCCGGCCGCAACCCTGGGAGACG
TCCCAGGGACTTTGGGGGCCGTTTTTGTGGCCCGACCTGAGGAAGGGAGTCGATGTGGAATCCGACCCCG
TCAGGATATGTGGTTCTGGTAGGAGACGAGAACCTAAAACAGTTCCCGCCTCCGTCTGAATTTTTGCTTT
CGGTTTGGAACCGAAGCCGCGCGTCTTGTCTGCTGCAGCGCTGCAGCATCGTTCTGTGTTGTCTCTGTCT
GACTGTGTTTCTGTATTTGTCTGAAAATTAGGGCCAGACTGTTACCACTCCCTTAAGTTTGACCTTAGGT
CACTGGAAAGATGTCGAGCGGATCGCTCACAACCAGTCGGTAGATGTCAAGAAGAGACGTTGGGTTACCT
TCTGCTCTGCAGAATGGCCAACCTTTAACGTCGGATGGCCGCGAGACGGCACCTTTAACCGAGACCTCAT
CACCCAGGTTAAGATCAAGGTCTTTTCACCTGGCCCGCATGGACACCCAGACCAGGTCCCCTACATCGTG
ACCTGGGAAGCCTTGGCTTTTGACCCCCCTCCCTGGGTCAAGCCCTTTGTACACCCTAAGCCTCCGCCTC
CTCTTCCTCCATCCGCCCCGTCTCTCCCCCTTGAACCTCCTCGTTCGACCCCGCCTCGATCCTCCCTTTA
TCCAGCCCTCACTCCTTCTCTAGGCGCCGGAATTGAAGATCTGGGGGATCGATCCTCTAGATTCGAGTTT
ACTCCCTATCAGTGATAGAGAACGTATGAAGAGTTTACTCCCTATCAGTGATAGAGAACGTATGCAGACT
TTACTCCCTATCAGTGATAGAGAACGTATAAGGAGTTTACTCCCTATCAGTGATAGAGAACGTATGACCA
GTTTACTCCCTATCAGTGATAGAGAACGTATCTACAGTTTACTCCCTATCAGTGATAGAGAACGTATATC
CAGTTTACTCCCTATCAGTGATAGAGAACGTATAAGCTTTAGGCGTGTACGGTGGGCGCCTATAAAAGCA
GAGCTCGTTTAGTGAACCGTCAGATCGCCTGGAGCAATTCCACAACACTTTTGTCTTATACCAACTTTCC
GTACCACTTCCTACCCTCGTAAAGTCGAGCTTGCGTTGGATCCACCATGGCCTCCTCCGAGAACGTCATC
ACCGAGTTCATGCGCTTCAAGGTGCGCATGGAGGGCACCGTGAACGGCCACGAGTTCGAGATCGAGGGCG
AGGGCGAGGGCCGCCCCTACGAGGGCCACAACACCGTGAAGCTGAAGGTGACCAAGGGCGGCCCCCTGCC
CTTCGCCTGGGACATCCTGTCCCCCCAGTTCCAGTACGGCTCCAAGGTGTACGTGAAGCACCCCGCCGAC
ATCCCCGACTACAAGAAGCTGTCCTTCCCCGAGGGCTTCAAGTGGGAGCGCGTGATGAACTTCGAGGACG
GCGGCGTGGCGACCGTGACCCAGGACTCCTCCCTGCAGGACGGCTGCTTCATCTACAAGGTGAAGTTCAT
CGGCGTGAACTTCCCCTCCGACGGCCCCGTGATGCAGAAGAAGACCATGGGCTGGGAGGCCTCCACCGAG
CGCCTGTACCCCCGCGACGGCGTGCTGAAGGGCGAGACCCACAAGGCCCTGAAGCTGAAGGACGGCGGCC
ACTACCTGGTGGAGTTCAAGTCCATCTACATGGCCAAGAAGCCCGTGCAGCTGCCCGGCTACTACTACGT
GGACGCCAAGCTGGACATCACCTCCCACAACGAGGACTACACCATCGTGGAGCAGTACGAGCGCACCGAG
GGCCGCCACCACCTGTTCCTGTAGCGGCCGCCTCGACTAGGGATAACAGGGTAATTGTTTGAATGAGGCT
TCAGTACTTTACAGAATCGTTGCCTGCACATCTTGGAAACACTTGCTGGGATTACTTCGACTTCTTAACC
CAACAGAAGGCTCGAGAAGGTATATTGCTGTTGACAGTGAGCGCAGGAATTATAATGCTTATCTATAGTG
AAGCCACAGATGTATAGATAAGCATTATAATTCCTATGCCTACTGCCTCGGACTTCAAGGGGCTAGAATT
CGAGCAATTATCTTGTTTACTAAAACTGAATACCTTGCTATCTCTTTGATACATTTTTACAAAGCTGAAT
TAAAATGGTATAAATTAAATCACTTTTTTCAATTGACGCGTAATTCTACCGGGTAGGGGAGGCGCTTTTC
CCAAGGCAGTCTGGAGCATGCGCTTTAGCAGCCCCGCTGGGCACTTGGCGCTACACAAGTGGCCTCTGGC
CTCGCACACATTCCACATCCACCGGTAGGCGCCAACCGGCTCCGTTCTTTGGTGGCCCCTTCGCGCCACC
TTCTACTCCTCCCCTAGTCAGGAAGTTCCCCCCCGCCCCGCAGCTCGCGTCGTGCAGGACGTGACAAATG
GAAGTAGCACGTCTCACTAGTCTCGTGCAGATGGACAGCACCGCTGAGCAATGGAAGCGGGTAGGCCTTT
GGGGCAGCGGCCAATAGCAGCTTTGCTCCTTCGCTTTCTGGGCTCAGAGGCTGGGAAGGGGTGGGTCCGG
GGGCGGGCTCAGGGGCGGGCTCAGGGGCGGGGCGGGCGCCCGAAGGTCCTCCGGAGGCCCGGCATTCTGC
ACGCTTCAAAAGCGCACGTCTGCCGCGCTGTTCTCCTCTTCCTCATCTCCGGGCCTTTCGACCTGCAGCC
CAAGCTTCCACCATGGTGAGCAAGGGCGAGGAGCTGTTCACCGGGGTGGTGCCCATCCTGGTCGAGCTGG
ACGGCGACGTAAACGGCCACAAGTTCAGCGTGTCCGGCGAGGGCGAGGGCGATGCCACCTACGGCAAGCT
GACCCTGAAGCTGATCTGCACCACCGGCAAGCTGCCCGTGCCCTGGCCCACCCTCGTGACCACCCTGGGC
TACGGCCTGCAGTGCTTCGCCCGCTACCCCGACCACATGAAGCAGCACGACTTCTTCAAGTCCGCCATGC
CCGAAGGCTACGTCCAGGAGCGCACCATCTTCTTCAAGGACGACGGCAACTACAAGACCCGCGCCGAGGT
GAAGTTCGAGGGCGACACCCTGGTGAACCGCATCGAGCTGAAGGGCATCGACTTCAAGGAGGACGGCAAC
ATCCTGGGGCACAAGCTGGAGTACAACTACAACAGCCACAACGTCTATATCACCGCCGACAAGCAGAAGA
ACGGCATCAAGGCCAACTTCAAGATCCGCCACAACATCGAGGACGGCGGCGTGCAGCTCGCCGACCACTA
CCAGCAGAACACCCCCATCGGCGACGGCCCCGTGCTGCTGCCCGACAACCACTACCTGAGCTACCAGTCC
GCCCTGAGCAAAGACCCCAACGAGAAGCGCGATCACATGGTCCTGCTGGAGTTCGTGACCGCCGCCGGGA
TCACTCTCGGCATGGACGAGCTGTACAAGTAAGAATTGTTCAATTCCGCCCCTCTCCCTCCCCCCCCCCT
AACGTTACTGGCCGAAGCCGCTTGGAATAAGGCCGGTGTGTGTTTGTCTATATGTTATTTTCCACCATAT
TGCCGTCTTTTGGCAATGTGAGGGCCCGGAAACCTGGCCCTGTCTTCTTGACGAGCATTCCTAGGGGTCT
TTCCCCTCTCGCCAAAGGAATGCAAGGTCTGTTGAATGTCGTGAAGGAAGCAGTTCCTCTGGAAGCTTCT
TGAAGACAAACAACGTCTGTAGCGACCCTTTGCAGGCAGCGGAACCCCCCACCTGGCGACAGGTGCCTCT
GCGGCCAAAAGCCACGTGTATAAGATACACCTGCAAAGGCGGCACAACCCCAGTGCCACGTTGTGAGTTG
GATAGTTGTGGAAAGAGTCAAATGGCTCTCCTCAAGCGTAGTCAACAAGGGGCTGAAGGATGCCCAGAAG
GTACCCCATTGTATGGGAATCTGATCTGGGGCCTCGGTGCACATGCTTTACATGTGTTTAGTCGAGGTTA
AAAAAACGTCTAGGCCCCCCGAACCACGGGGACGTGGTTTTCCTTTGAAAAACACGATGATAAGCTTACC
GGTCCACCATGATTGAACAAGATGGATTGCACGCAGGTTCTCCGGCCGCTTGGGTGGAGAGGCTATTCGG
CTATGACTGGGCACAACAGACAATCGGCTGCTCTGATGCCGCCGTGTTCCGGCTGTCAGCGCAGGGGCGC
CCGGTTCTTTTTGTCAAGACCGACCTGTCCGGTGCCCTGAATGAACTGCAAGACGAGGCAGCGCGGCTAT
CGTGGCTGGCCACGACGGGCGTTCCTTGCGCAGCTGTGCTCGACGTTGTCACTGAAGCGGGAAGGGACTG
GCTGCTATTGGGCGAAGTGCCGGGGCAGGATCTCCTGTCATCTCACCTTGCTCCTGCCGAGAAAGTATCC
ATCATGGCTGATGCAATGCGGCGGCTGCATACGCTTGATCCGGCTACCTGCCCATTCGACCACCAAGCGA
AACATCGCATCGAGCGAGCACGTACTCGGATGGAAGCCGGTCTTGTCGATCAGGATGATCTGGACGAAGA
GCATCAGGGGCTCGCGCCAGCCGAACTGTTCGCCAGGCTCAAGGCGAGCATGCCCGACGGCGAGGATCTC
GTCGTGACCCATGGCGATGCCTGCTTGCCGAATATCATGGTGGAAAATGGCCGCTTTTCTGGATTCATCG
ACTGTGGCCGGCTGGGTGTGGCGGACCGCTATCAGGACATAGCGTTGGCTACCCGTGATATTGCTGAAGA
GCTTGGCGGCGAATGGGCTGACCGCTTCCTCGTGCTTTACGGTATCGCCGCTCCCGATTCGCAGCGCATC
GCCTTCTATCGCCTTCTTGACGAGTTCTTCTGATGTACGATGCATCGATACCGTCGAGATATCAGTGGTC
CAGGCTCTAGTTTTGACTCAACAATATCACCAGCTGAAGCCTATAGAGTACGAGCCATAGATAAAATAAA
AGATTTTATTTAGTCTCCAGAAAAAGGGGGGAATGAAAGACCCCACCTGTAGGTTTGGCAAGCTAGCTTA
AGTAACGCCATTTTGCAAGGCATGGAAAAATACATAACTGAGAATAGAGAAGTTCAGATCAAGGTCAGGA
ACAGATGGAACAGGGTCGACCCTAGAGAACCATCAGATGTTTCCAGGGTGCCCCAAGGACCTGAAATGAC
CCTGTGCCTTATTTGAACTAACCAATCAGTTCGCTTCTCGCTTCTGTTCGCGCGCTTCTGCTCCCCGAGC
TCAATAAAAGAGCCCACAACCCCTCACTCGGGGCGCCAGTCCTCCGATTGACTGAGTCGCCCGGGTACCC
GTGTATCCAATAAACCCTCTTGCAGTTGCATCCGACTTGTGGTCTCGCTGTTCCTTGGGAGGGTCTCCTC
TGAGTGATTGACTACCCGTCAGCGGGGGTCTTTCATTTGGGGGCTCGTCCGGGATCGGGAGACCCCTGCC
CAGGGACCACCGACCCACCACCGGGAGGTAAGCTGGCTGCCTCGCGCGTTTCGGTGATGACGGTGAAAAC
CTCTGACACATGCAGCTCCCGGAGACGGTCACAGCTTGTCTGTAAGCGGATGCCGGGAGCAGACAAGCCC
GTCAGGGCGCGTCAGCGGGTGTTGGCGGGTGTCGGGGCGCAGCCATGACCCAGTCACGTAGCGATAGCGG
AGTGTAGATCCGGCTGTGGAATGTGTGTCAGTTAGGGTGTGGAAAGTCCCCAGGCTCCCCAGCAGGCAGA
AGTATGCAAAGCATGCATCTCAATTAGTCAGCAACCAGGTGTGGAAAGTCCCCAGGCTCCCCAGCAGGCA
GAAGTATGCAAAGCATGCATCTCAATTAGTCAGCAACCATAGTCCCGCCCCTAACTCCGCCCATCCCGCC
CCTAACTCCGCCCAGTTCCGCCCATTCTCCGCCCCATGGCTGACTAATTTTTTTTATTTATGCAGAGGCC
GAGGCCGCCTCGGCCTCTGAGCTATTCCAGAAGTAGTGAGGAGGCTTTTTTGGAGGCCTAGGCTTTTGCA
AAAAGCTTACTGGCTTAACTATGCGGCATCAGAGCAGATTGTACTGAGAGTGCACCATATGCGGTGTGAA
ATACCGCACAGATGCGTAAGGAGAAAATACCGCATCAGGCGCTCTTCCGCTTCCTCGCTCACTGACTCGC
TGCGCTCGGTCGTTCGGCTGCGGCGAGCGGTATCAGCTCACTCAAAGGCGGTAATACGGTTATCCACAGA
ATCAGGGGATAACGCAGGAAAGAACATGTGAGCAAAAGGCCAGCAAAAGGCCAGGAACCGTAAAAAGGCC
GCGTTGCTGGCGTTTTTCCATAGGCTCCGCCCCCCTGACGAGCATCACAAAAATCGACGCTCAAGTCAGA
GGTGGCGAAACCCGACAGGACTATAAAGATACCAGGCGTTTCCCCCTGGAAGCTCCCTCGTGCGCTCTCC
TGTTCCGACCCTGCCGCTTACCGGATACCTGTCCGCCTTTCTCCCTTCGGGAAGCGTGGCGCTTTCTCAT
AGCTCACGCTGTAGGTATCTCAGTTCGGTGTAGGTCGTTCGCTCCAAGCTGGGCTGTGTGCACGAACCCC
CCGTTCAGCCCGACCGCTGCGCCTTATCCGGTAACTATCGTCTTGAGTCCAACCCGGTAAGACACGACTT
ATCGCCACTGGCAGCAGCCACTGGTAACAGGATTAGCAGAGCGAGGTATGTAGGCGGTGCTACAGAGTTC
TTGAAGTGGTGGCCTAACTACGGCTACACTAGAAGGACAGTATTTGGTATCTGCGCTCTGCTGAAGCCAG
TTACCTTCGGAAAAAGAGTTGGTAGCTCTTGATCCGGCAAACAAACCACCGCTGGTAGCGGTGGTTTTTT
TGTTTGCAAGCAGCAGATTACGCGCAGAAAAAAAGGATCTCAAGAAGATCCTTTGATCTTTTCTACGGGG
TCTGACGCTCAGTGGAACGAAAACTCACGTTAAGGGATTTTGGTCATGAGATTATCAAAAAGGATCTTCA
CCTAGATCCTTTTAAATTAAAAATGAAGTTTTAAATCAATCTAAAGTATATATGAGTAAACTTGGTCTGA
CAGTTACCAATGCTTAATCAGTGAGGCACCTATCTCAGCGATCTGTCTATTTCGTTCATCCATAGTTGCC
TGACTCCCCGTCGTGTAGATAACTACGATACGGGAGGGCTTACCATCTGGCCCCAGTGCTGCAATGATAC
CGCGAGACCCACGCTCACCGGCTCCAGATTTATCAGCAATAAACCAGCCAGCCGGAAGGGCCGAGCGCAG
AAGTGGTCCTGCAACTTTATCCGCCTCCATCCAGTCTATTAATTGTTGCCGGGAAGCTAGAGTAAGTAGT
TCGCCAGTTAATAGTTTGCGCAACGTTGTTGCCATTGCTGCAGGCATCGTGGTGTCACGCTCGTCGTTTG
GTATGGCTTCATTCAGCTCCGGTTCCCAACGATCAAGGCGAGTTACATGATCCCCCATGTTGTGCAAAAA
AGCGGTTAGCTCCTTCGGTCCTCCGATCGTTGTCAGAAGTAAGTTGGCCGCAGTGTTATCACTCATGGTT
ATGGCAGCACTGCATAATTCTCTTACTGTCATGCCATCCGTAAGATGCTTTTCTGTGACTGGTGAGTACT
CAACCAAGTCATTCTGAGAATAGTGTATGCGGCGACCGAGTTGCTCTTGCCCGGCGTCAACACGGGATAA
TACCGCGCCACATAGCAGAACTTTAAAAGTGCTCATCATTGGAAAACGTTCTTCGGGGCGAAAACTCTCA
AGGATCTTACCGCTGTTGAGATCCAGTTCGATGTAACCCACTCGTGCACCCAACTGATCTTCAGCATCTT
TTACTTTCACCAGCGTTTCTGGGTGAGCAAAAACAGGAAGGCAAAATGCCGCAAAAAAGGGAATAAGGGC
GACACGGAAATGTTGAATACTCATACTCTTCCTTTTTCAATATTATTGAAGCATTTATCAGGGTTATTGT
CTCATGAGCGGATACATATTTGAATGTATTTAGAAAAATAAACAAATAGGGGTTCCGCGCACATTTCCCC
GAAAAGTGCCACCTGACGTCTAAGAAACCATTATTATCATGACATTAACCTATAAAAATAGGCGTATCAC
GAGGCCCTTTCGTCTTCAAGAATTAGCTTGGCCATTGCATACGTTGTATCCATATCATAATATGTACATT
TATATTGGCTCATGTCCAACATTACCGCCATGTTGACATTGATTATTGACTAGTTATTAATAGTAATCAA
TTACGGGGTCATTAGTTCATAGCCCATATATGGAGT
