Features (pLannotate 1.2.2; 21 found; start..end, strand, type, name):
    519..645     -  ncRNA          3' miR-30a: sequence downstream of the 71-nt precursor of the human miR-30a microRNA (Zeng et al., 2002) miRNA
    871..1548    -  CDS            DsRed2: improved tetrameric variant of DsRed fluorescent protein mammalian codon-optimized
   1572..1950    -  promoter       TRE3G promoter: 3rd-generation Tet-responsive promoter that can be activated by binding of Tet-On® 3G
   1987..2403    -  CDS            gag (truncated): truncated Moloney murine leukemia virus (MMLV) gag gene lacking the start codon
   2470..2744    -  misc_feature   MESV Ψ (fragment): packaging signal of murine embryonic stem cell virus
   2866..3041    -  LTR            5' LTR (truncated): truncated long terminal repeat from Moloney murine sarcoma virus
   3042..3245    -  promoter       CMV promoter: human cytomegalovirus (CMV) immediate early promoter
   3246..3625    -  enhancer       CMV enhancer: human cytomegalovirus immediate early enhancer
   3811..3915    +  promoter       AmpR promoter: bla
   3916..4776    +  CDS            AmpR: β-lactamase; bla; confers resistance to ampicillin, carbenicillin, and related antibiotics
   4947..5535    +  rep_origin     ori: high-copy-number ColE1/pMB1/pBR322/pUC origin of replication
   5721..5822    -  misc_feature   bom (fragment): basis of mobility region from pBR322
   5828..6157    -  promoter       SV40 promoter: SV40 enhancer and early promoter
   6174..6212    -  misc_feature   bom (fragment): basis of mobility region from pBR322
   6314..6354    -  CDS            rop (fragment): Rop protein, which maintains plasmids at low copy number; rop
   6423..6848    -  LTR            3' LTR (ΔU3): self-inactivating 3' long terminal repeat (LTR) from Moloney murine leukemia virus
   6890..6962    -  CDS            env (fragment): murine leukemia virus gPr80 envelope polyprotein precursor; env; proteolytically cleaved into gp70SU and p15TM subunits
   6987..7781    -  CDS            NeoR/KanR: aminoglycoside phosphotransferase from Tn5; aph(3')-II (or nptII); confers resistance to neomycin, kanamycin, and G418 (Geneticin®)
   7797..8259    -  misc_feature   IRES: internal ribosome entry site (IRES) of the encephalomyocarditis virus (EMCV)
   8402..9121    -  CDS            Venus: yellow fluorescent protein (YFP) with fast and efficient maturation (Nagai et al., 2002) mammalian codon-optimized
   9144..494     -  promoter       PGK promoter (across the origin): mouse phosphoglycerate kinase 1 promoter
>Addgene plasmid #111167 | RT3REVIN | addgene full sequence | sequence record 274350 | Addgene NGS Result
GCCCGGAGATGAGGAAGAGGAGAACAGCGCGGCAGACGTGCGCTTTTGAAGCGTGCAGAATGCCGGGCCT
CCGGAGGACCTTCGGGCGCCCGCCCCGCCCCTGAGCCCGCCCCTGAGCCCGCCCCCGGACCCACCCCTTC
CCAGCCTCTGAGCCCAGAAAGCGAAGGAGCAAAGCTGCTATTGGCCGCTGCCCCAAAGGCCTACCCGCTT
CCATTGCTCAGCGGTGCTGTCCATCTGCACGAGACTAGTGAGACGTGCTACTTCCATTTGTCACGTCCTG
CACGACGCGAGCTGCGGGGCGGGGGGGAACTTCCTGACTAGGGGAGGAGTAGAAGGTGGCGCGAAGGGGC
CACCAAAGAACGGAGCCGGTTGGCGCCTACCGGTGGATGTGGAATGTGTGCGAGGCCAGAGGCCACTTGT
GTAGCGCCAAGTGCCCAGCGGGGCTGCTAAAGCGCATGCTCCAGACTGCCTTGGGAAAAGCGCCTCCCCT
ACCCGGTAGAATTACGCGTCAATTGAAAAAAGTGATTTAATTTATACCATTTTAATTCAGCTTTGTAAAA
ATGTATCAAAGAGATAGCAAGGTATTCAGTTTTAGTAAACAAGATAATTGCTCGAATTCTAGCCCCTTGA
AGTCCGAGGCAGTAGGCATAGGAATTATAATGCTTATCTATACATCTGTGGCTTCACTATAGATAAGCAT
TATAATTCCTGCGCTCACTGTCAACAGCAATATACCTTCTCGAGCCTTCTGTTGGGTTAAGAAGTCGAAG
TAATCCCAGCAAGTGTTTCCAAGATGTGCAGGCAACGATTCTGTAAAGTACTGAAGCCTCATTCAAACAA
TTACCCTGTTATCCCTAGTCGAGGCGGCCGCTACAGGAACAGGTGGTGGCGGCCCTCGGTGCGCTCGTAC
TGCTCCACGATGGTGTAGTCCTCGTTGTGGGAGGTGATGTCCAGCTTGGCGTCCACGTAGTAGTAGCCGG
GCAGCTGCACGGGCTTCTTGGCCATGTAGATGGACTTGAACTCCACCAGGTAGTGGCCGCCGTCCTTCAG
CTTCAGGGCCTTGTGGGTCTCGCCCTTCAGCACGCCGTCGCGGGGGTACAGGCGCTCGGTGGAGGCCTCC
CAGCCCATGGTCTTCTTCTGCATCACGGGGCCGTCGGAGGGGAAGTTCACGCCGATGAACTTCACCTTGT
AGATGAAGCAGCCGTCCTGCAGGGAGGAGTCCTGGGTCACGGTCGCCACGCCGCCGTCCTCGAAGTTCAT
CACGCGCTCCCACTTGAAGCCCTCGGGGAAGGACAGCTTCTTGTAGTCGGGGATGTCGGCGGGGTGCTTC
ACGTACACCTTGGAGCCGTACTGGAACTGGGGGGACAGGATGTCCCAGGCGAAGGGCAGGGGGCCGCCCT
TGGTCACCTTCAGCTTCACGGTGTTGTGGCCCTCGTAGGGGCGGCCCTCGCCCTCGCCCTCGATCTCGAA
CTCGTGGCCGTTCACGGTGCCCTCCATGCGCACCTTGAAGCGCATGAACTCGGTGATGACGTTCTCGGAG
GAGGCCATGGTGGATCCAACGCAAGCTCGACTTTACGAGGGTAGGAAGTGGTACGGAAAGTTGGTATAAG
ACAAAAGTGTTGTGGAATTGCTCCAGGCGATCTGACGGTTCACTAAACGAGCTCTGCTTTTATAGGCGCC
CACCGTACACGCCTAAAGCTTATACGTTCTCTATCACTGATAGGGAGTAAACTGGATATACGTTCTCTAT
CACTGATAGGGAGTAAACTGTAGATACGTTCTCTATCACTGATAGGGAGTAAACTGGTCATACGTTCTCT
ATCACTGATAGGGAGTAAACTCCTTATACGTTCTCTATCACTGATAGGGAGTAAAGTCTGCATACGTTCT
CTATCACTGATAGGGAGTAAACTCTTCATACGTTCTCTATCACTGATAGGGAGTAAACTCGAATCTAGAG
GATCGATCCCCCAGATCTTCAATTCCGGCGCCTAGAGAAGGAGTGAGGGCTGGATAAAGGGAGGATCGAG
GCGGGGTCGAACGAGGAGGTTCAAGGGGGAGAGACGGGGCGGATGGAGGAAGAGGAGGCGGAGGCTTAGG
GTGTACAAAGGGCTTGACCCAGGGAGGGGGGTCAAAAGCCAAGGCTTCCCAGGTCACGATGTAGGGGACC
TGGTCTGGGTGTCCATGCGGGCCAGGTGAAAAGACCTTGATCTTAACCTGGGTGATGAGGTCTCGGTTAA
AGGTGCCGTCTCGCGGCCATCCGACGTTAAAGGTTGGCCATTCTGCAGAGCAGAAGGTAACCCAACGTCT
CTTCTTGACATCTACCGACTGGTTGTGAGCGATCCGCTCGACATCTTTCCAGTGACCTAAGGTCAAACTT
AAGGGAGTGGTAACAGTCTGGCCCTAATTTTCAGACAAATACAGAAACACAGTCAGACAGAGACAACACA
GAACGATGCTGCAGCGCTGCAGCAGACAAGACGCGCGGCTTCGGTTCCAAACCGAAAGCAAAAATTCAGA
CGGAGGCGGGAACTGTTTTAGGTTCTCGTCTCCTACCAGAACCACATATCCTGACGGGGTCGGATTCCAC
ATCGACTCCCTTCCTCAGGTCGGGCCACAAAAACGGCCCCCAAAGTCCCTGGGACGTCTCCCAGGGTTGC
GGCCGGGTGTTCAGAACTCGTCAGTTCCACCACGGGTCCGCCAGATACAGAGCTAGTTAGCTAACTAGTA
CAGACGCAGGCGCATAACATCAAACATAGACACTAGACAATCGGACAGACACAGATAAGTTGCTGGCCAG
CTTACCTCCCGGTGGTGGGTCGGTGGTCCCTGGGCAGGGGTCTCCAAATCCCGGACGAGCCCCCAAATGA
AAGACCCCCGTCGTGGGTAGTCAATCACTCAGAGGAGACCCTCCCAAGGAACAGCGAGACCACGATTCGG
ATGCAAACAGCAAGAGGCTTTATTGGGAATACGGGTACCCGGGCGACGCAGTCTATCGGAAGACTGGCGC
GCCGAGTGAGGGGTTGTGGGCTCTTTTATTGAGCTCTGCTTATATAGACCTCCCACCGTACACGCCTACC
GCCCATTTGCGTCAATGGGGCGGAGTTGTTACGACATTTTGGAAAGTCCCGTTGATTTTGGTGCCAAAAC
AAACTCCCATTGACGTCAATGGGGTGGAGACTTGGAAATCCCCGTGAGTCAAACCGCTATCCACGCCCAT
TGATGTACTGCCAAAACCGCATCACCATGGTAATAGCGATGACTAATACGTAGATGTACTGCCAAGTAGG
AAAGTCCCATAAGGTCATGTACTGGGCATAATGCCAGGCGGGCCATTTACCGTCATTGACGTCAATAGGG
GGCGTACTTGGCATATGATACACTTGATGTACTGCCAAGTGGGCAGTTTACCGTAAATACTCCACCCATT
GACGTCAATGGAAAGTCCCTATTGGCGTTACTATGGGAACATACGTCATTATTGACGTCAATGGGCGGGG
GTCGTTGGGCGGTCAGCCAGGCGGGCCATTTACCGTAAGTTATGTAACGCGGAACTCCATATATGGGCTA
TGAACTAATGACCCCGTAATTGATTACTATTAATAACTAGTCAATAATCAATGTCAACATGGCGGTAATG
TTGGACATGAGCCAATATAAATGTACATATTATGATATGGATACAACGTATGCAATGGCCAAGCTAATTC
TTGAAGACGAAAGGGCCTCGTGATACGCCTATTTTTATAGGTTAATGTCATGATAATAATGGTTTCTTAG
ACGTCAGGTGGCACTTTTCGGGGAAATGTGCGCGGAACCCCTATTTGTTTATTTTTCTAAATACATTCAA
ATATGTATCCGCTCATGAGACAATAACCCTGATAAATGCTTCAATAATATTGAAAAAGGAAGAGTATGAG
TATTCAACATTTCCGTGTCGCCCTTATTCCCTTTTTTGCGGCATTTTGCCTTCCTGTTTTTGCTCACCCA
GAAACGCTGGTGAAAGTAAAAGATGCTGAAGATCAGTTGGGTGCACGAGTGGGTTACATCGAACTGGATC
TCAACAGCGGTAAGATCCTTGAGAGTTTTCGCCCCGAAGAACGTTTTCCAATGATGAGCACTTTTAAAGT
TCTGCTATGTGGCGCGGTATTATCCCGTGTTGACGCCGGGCAAGAGCAACTCGGTCGCCGCATACACTAT
TCTCAGAATGACTTGGTTGAGTACTCACCAGTCACAGAAAAGCATCTTACGGATGGCATGACAGTAAGAG
AATTATGCAGTGCTGCCATAACCATGAGTGATAACACTGCGGCCAACTTACTTCTGACAACGATCGGAGG
ACCGAAGGAGCTAACCGCTTTTTTGCACAACATGGGGGATCATGTAACTCGCCTTGATCGTTGGGAACCG
GAGCTGAATGAAGCCATACCAAACGACGAGCGTGACACCACGATGCCTGCAGCAATGGCAACAACGTTGC
GCAAACTATTAACTGGCGAACTACTTACTCTAGCTTCCCGGCAACAATTAATAGACTGGATGGAGGCGGA
TAAAGTTGCAGGACCACTTCTGCGCTCGGCCCTTCCGGCTGGCTGGTTTATTGCTGATAAATCTGGAGCC
GGTGAGCGTGGGTCTCGCGGTATCATTGCAGCACTGGGGCCAGATGGTAAGCCCTCCCGTATCGTAGTTA
TCTACACGACGGGGAGTCAGGCAACTATGGATGAACGAAATAGACAGATCGCTGAGATAGGTGCCTCACT
GATTAAGCATTGGTAACTGTCAGACCAAGTTTACTCATATATACTTTAGATTGATTTAAAACTTCATTTT
TAATTTAAAAGGATCTAGGTGAAGATCCTTTTTGATAATCTCATGACCAAAATCCCTTAACGTGAGTTTT
CGTTCCACTGAGCGTCAGACCCCGTAGAAAAGATCAAAGGATCTTCTTGAGATCCTTTTTTTCTGCGCGT
AATCTGCTGCTTGCAAACAAAAAAACCACCGCTACCAGCGGTGGTTTGTTTGCCGGATCAAGAGCTACCA
ACTCTTTTTCCGAAGGTAACTGGCTTCAGCAGAGCGCAGATACCAAATACTGTCCTTCTAGTGTAGCCGT
AGTTAGGCCACCACTTCAAGAACTCTGTAGCACCGCCTACATACCTCGCTCTGCTAATCCTGTTACCAGT
GGCTGCTGCCAGTGGCGATAAGTCGTGTCTTACCGGGTTGGACTCAAGACGATAGTTACCGGATAAGGCG
CAGCGGTCGGGCTGAACGGGGGGTTCGTGCACACAGCCCAGCTTGGAGCGAACGACCTACACCGAACTGA
GATACCTACAGCGTGAGCTATGAGAAAGCGCCACGCTTCCCGAAGGGAGAAAGGCGGACAGGTATCCGGT
AAGCGGCAGGGTCGGAACAGGAGAGCGCACGAGGGAGCTTCCAGGGGGAAACGCCTGGTATCTTTATAGT
CCTGTCGGGTTTCGCCACCTCTGACTTGAGCGTCGATTTTTGTGATGCTCGTCAGGGGGGCGGAGCCTAT
GGAAAAACGCCAGCAACGCGGCCTTTTTACGGTTCCTGGCCTTTTGCTGGCCTTTTGCTCACATGTTCTT
TCCTGCGTTATCCCCTGATTCTGTGGATAACCGTATTACCGCCTTTGAGTGAGCTGATACCGCTCGCCGC
AGCCGAACGACCGAGCGCAGCGAGTCAGTGAGCGAGGAAGCGGAAGAGCGCCTGATGCGGTATTTTCTCC
TTACGCATCTGTGCGGTATTTCACACCGCATATGGTGCACTCTCAGTACAATCTGCTCTGATGCCGCATA
GTTAAGCCAGTAAGCTTTTTGCAAAAGCCTAGGCCTCCAAAAAAGCCTCCTCACTACTTCTGGAATAGCT
CAGAGGCCGAGGCGGCCTCGGCCTCTGCATAAATAAAAAAAATTAGTCAGCCATGGGGCGGAGAATGGGC
GGAACTGGGCGGAGTTAGGGGCGGGATGGGCGGAGTTAGGGGCGGGACTATGGTTGCTGACTAATTGAGA
TGCATGCTTTGCATACTTCTGCCTGCTGGGGAGCCTGGGGACTTTCCACACCTGGTTGCTGACTAATTGA
GATGCATGCTTTGCATACTTCTGCCTGCTGGGGAGCCTGGGGACTTTCCACACCCTAACTGACACACATT
CCACAGCCGGATCTACACTCCGCTATCGCTACGTGACTGGGTCATGGCTGCGCCCCGACACCCGCCAACA
CCCGCTGACGCGCCCTGACGGGCTTGTCTGCTCCCGGCATCCGCTTACAGACAAGCTGTGACCGTCTCCG
GGAGCTGCATGTGTCAGAGGTTTTCACCGTCATCACCGAAACGCGCGAGGCAGCCAGCTTACCTCCCGGT
GGTGGGTCGGTGGTCCCTGGGCAGGGGTCTCCCGATCCCGGACGAGCCCCCAAATGAAAGACCCCCGCTG
ACGGGTAGTCAATCACTCAGAGGAGACCCTCCCAAGGAACAGCGAGACCACAAGTCGGATGCAACTGCAA
GAGGGTTTATTGGATACACGGGTACCCGGGCGACTCAGTCAATCGGAGGACTGGCGCCCCGAGTGAGGGG
TTGTGGGCTCTTTTATTGAGCTCGGGGAGCAGAAGCGCGCGAACAGAAGCGAGAAGCGAACTGATTGGTT
AGTTCAAATAAGGCACAGGGTCATTTCAGGTCCTTGGGGCACCCTGGAAACATCTGATGGTTCTCTAGGG
TCGACCCTGTTCCATCTGTTCCTGACCTTGATCTGAACTTCTCTATTCTCAGTTATGTATTTTTCCATGC
CTTGCAAAATGGCGTTACTTAAGCTAGCTTGCCAAACCTACAGGTGGGGTCTTTCATTCCCCCCTTTTTC
TGGAGACTAAATAAAATCTTTTATTTTATCTATGGCTCGTACTCTATAGGCTTCAGCTGGTGATATTGTT
GAGTCAAAACTAGAGCCTGGACCACTGATATCTCGACGGTATCGATGCATCGTACATCAGAAGAACTCGT
CAAGAAGGCGATAGAAGGCGATGCGCTGCGAATCGGGAGCGGCGATACCGTAAAGCACGAGGAAGCGGTC
AGCCCATTCGCCGCCAAGCTCTTCAGCAATATCACGGGTAGCCAACGCTATGTCCTGATAGCGGTCCGCC
ACACCCAGCCGGCCACAGTCGATGAATCCAGAAAAGCGGCCATTTTCCACCATGATATTCGGCAAGCAGG
CATCGCCATGGGTCACGACGAGATCCTCGCCGTCGGGCATGCTCGCCTTGAGCCTGGCGAACAGTTCGGC
TGGCGCGAGCCCCTGATGCTCTTCGTCCAGATCATCCTGATCGACAAGACCGGCTTCCATCCGAGTACGT
GCTCGCTCGATGCGATGTTTCGCTTGGTGGTCGAATGGGCAGGTAGCCGGATCAAGCGTATGCAGCCGCC
GCATTGCATCAGCCATGATGGATACTTTCTCGGCAGGAGCAAGGTGAGATGACAGGAGATCCTGCCCCGG
CACTTCGCCCAATAGCAGCCAGTCCCTTCCCGCTTCAGTGACAACGTCGAGCACAGCTGCGCAAGGAACG
CCCGTCGTGGCCAGCCACGATAGCCGCGCTGCCTCGTCTTGCAGTTCATTCAGGGCACCGGACAGGTCGG
TCTTGACAAAAAGAACCGGGCGCCCCTGCGCTGACAGCCGGAACACGGCGGCATCAGAGCAGCCGATTGT
CTGTTGTGCCCAGTCATAGCCGAATAGCCTCTCCACCCAAGCGGCCGGAGAACCTGCGTGCAATCCATCT
TGTTCAATCATGGTGGACCGGTAAGCTTATCATCGTGTTTTTCAAAGGAAAACCACGTCCCCGTGGTTCG
GGGGGCCTAGACGTTTTTTTAACCTCGACTAAACACATGTAAAGCATGTGCACCGAGGCCCCAGATCAGA
TCCCATACAATGGGGTACCTTCTGGGCATCCTTCAGCCCCTTGTTGAATACGCTTGAGGAGAGCCATTTG
ACTCTTTCCACAACTATCCAACTCACAACGTGGCACTGGGGTTGTGCCGCCTTTGCAGGTGTATCTTATA
CACGTGGCTTTTGGCCGCAGAGGCACCTGTCGCCAGGTGGGGGGTTCCGCTGCCTGCAAAGGGTCGCTAC
AGACGTTGTTTGTCTTCAAGAAGCTTCCAGAGGAACTGCTTCCTTCACGACATTCAACAGACCTTGCATT
CCTTTGGCGAGAGGGGAAAGACCCCTAGGAATGCTCGTCAAGAAGACAGGGCCAGGTTTCCGGGCCCTCA
CATTGCCAAAAGACGGCAATATGGTGGAAAATAACATATAGACAAACGCACACCGGCCTTATTCCAAGCG
GCTTCGGCCAGTAACGTTAGGGGGGGGGGAGGGAGAGGGGGGGGGGGGAGAGGGGCGGAATTGAACAATT
CTTACTTGTACAGCTCGTCCATGCCGAGAGTGATCCCGGCGGCGGTCACGAACTCCAGCAGGACCATGTG
ATCGCGCTTCTCGTTGGGGTCTTTGCTCAGGGCGGACTGGTAGCTCAGGTAGTGGTTGTCGGGCAGCAGC
ACGGGGCCGTCGCCGATGGGGGTGTTCTGCTGGTAGTGGTCGGCGAGCTGCACGCCGCCGTCCTCGATGT
TGTGGCGGATCTTGAAGTTGGCCTTGATGCCGTTCTTCTGCTTGTCGGCGGTGATATAGACGTTGTGGCT
GTTGTAGTTGTACTCCAGCTTGTGCCCCAGGATGTTGCCGTCCTCCTTGAAGTCGATGCCCTTCAGCTCG
ATGCGGTTCACCAGGGTGTCGCCCTCGAACTTCACCTCGGCGCGGGTCTTGTAGTTGCCGTCGTCCTTGA
AGAAGATGGTGCGCTCCTGGACGTAGCCTTCGGGCATGGCGGACTTGAAGAAGTCGTGCTGCTTCATGTG
GTCGGGGTAGCGGGCGAAGCACTGCAGGCCGTAGCCCAGGGTGGTCACGAGGGTGGGCCAGGGCACGGGC
AGCTTGCCGGTGGTGCAGATCAGCTTCAGGGTCAGCTTGCCGTAGGTGGCATCGCCCTCGCCCTCGCCGG
ACACGCTGAACTTGTGGCCGTTTACGTCGCCGTCCAGCTCGACCAGGATGGGCACCACCCCGGTGAACAG
CTCCTCGCCCTTGCTCACCATGGTGGAAGCTTGGGCTGCAGGTCGAAAG
